Addgene plasmid #79034: pFastBac1-OSF-TRIM5alpha(human)
Purpose: Baculoviral entry vector to produce Bac-to-bac baculoviruses
Depositing lab: Wesley Sundquist. Depositing organization: University of Utah. Publication: Primate TRIM5 proteins form hexagonal nets on HIV-1 capsids. Li YL, Chandrasekaran V, Carter SD, Woodward CL, Christensen DE, Dryden KA, Pornillos O, Yeager M, Ganser-Pornillos BK, Jensen GJ, Sundquist WI. Elife. 2016 Jun 2;5. pii: e16269. doi: 10.7554/eLife.16269. PubMed 27253068.
Backbone
  Vector backbone: pFastBac1
  Backbone manufacturer: Life Technologies
  Backbone size w/o insert (bp): 4775
  Total vector size (bp): 6441
  Vector type: Insect Expression
  Selectable markers: Gentamicin ; Ampicillin
Growth in bacteria
  Bacterial resistance: Gentamicin, 10 μg/mL
  Growth temperature: 37°C
  Growth strain: DH5alpha
  Growth instructions: requires transformation into E. coli DH10Bac for bacmid production
  Copy number: High Copy
Gene/Insert
  Gene/Insert name: OSF-TRIM5alpha(human)
  Species: H. sapiens (human)
  Insert size (bp): 1644
  GenBank ID: NP_149023.2
  Entrez Gene: TRIM5 (a.k.a. RNF88, TRIM5alpha)
  Promoter: polyhedrin
  Tag / fusion protein: OneSTrEP-FLAG (N terminal on insert)
  Cloning method: Ligation Independent Cloning
  Sequencing primers: 5′ ATACCGTCCCACCATCG; 3′ GATCCTCTAGTACTTCTCG
Terms and licenses: Academic/Nonprofit Terms; Industry Terms: Not Available to Industry
How to cite: pFastBac1-OSF-TRIM5alpha(human) was a gift from Wesley Sundquist (Addgene plasmid # 79034 ; http://n2t.net/addgene:79034 ; RRID:Addgene_79034)
