[The description below was written by a language model from this plasmid's Addgene catalogue record and pLannotate feature annotations shown in this document.]
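Description:
pFastBac1-OSF-TRIM5alpha(human) is a Bac-to-Bac baculovirus donor (entry) plasmid of 6,441 bp, built on the commercial pFastBac1 backbone for expression of human TRIM5α in insect cells. In E. coli it replicates from a high-copy ColE1/pUC-type origin and also carries an f1 phage origin. Two bacterial markers are present: an ampicillin resistance gene (β-lactamase) in the plasmid backbone, and a gentamicin acetyltransferase gene driven by a class 1 integron Pc promoter.

The payload lies between the Tn7R and Tn7L ends of a mini-Tn7 element, which also encloses the gentamicin marker. Within this transposable segment, the Autographa californica polyhedrin promoter, a very strong late baculoviral promoter, drives an open reading frame that begins with an N-terminal OneSTrEP-FLAG (OSF) tag. The tag is annotated as two Strep-tag II repeats followed by a FLAG epitope, and it is fused to the human TRIM5α coding sequence, with an SV40 polyadenylation signal downstream. The insert was introduced by ligation-independent cloning. When the plasmid is moved into the DH10Bac strain, Tn7 transposition transfers the expression cassette and gentamicin marker into a resident bacmid. The resulting recombinant baculovirus genome is then used to generate virus for infecting insect cells.

TRIM5α is a capsid-specific retroviral restriction factor with E3 ubiquitin ligase activity that recognises the incoming retroviral capsid lattice. The tandem Strep and FLAG tags allow affinity purification and detection of the recombinant protein. This fits the associated study of how primate TRIM5 proteins assemble into hexagonal nets on HIV-1 capsids.
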