Features (pLannotate 1.2.2; 18 found; start..end, strand, type, name):
      2..457     +  rep_origin     f1 ori (sequence partly withheld): f1 bacteriophage origin of replication; arrow indicates direction of (+) strand synthesis
    484..588     +  promoter       AmpR promoter: bla
    589..1449    +  CDS            AmpR: β-lactamase; bla; confers resistance to ampicillin, carbenicillin, and related antibiotics
   1620..2208    +  rep_origin     ori: high-copy-number ColE1/pMB1/pBR322/pUC origin of replication
   2394..2443    -  misc_feature   bom (fragment): basis of mobility region from pBR322
   2511..2735    -  mobile_element Tn7R: mini-Tn7 element (right end of the Tn7 transposon) Tn7
   2802..3335    -  CDS            GmR: gentamycin acetyltransferase; aacC1; confers resistance to gentamycin
   3524..3552    -  promoter       Pc promoter: intI1 (promoter lies within the coding sequence); class 1 integron promoter
   3530..3877    -  CDS            YPR2_ECOLX (fragment): Protein predicted: Swiss-Prot protein existence level 4. From Escherichia coli.
   3904..3995    +  promoter       polyhedrin promoter: polh from Autographa californica; promoter for the baculovirus polyhedrin gene
   4080..4099    +  CDS            Strep-Tag II (fragment): peptide that binds Strep-Tactin®, an engineered form of streptavidin
   4140..4162    +  CDS            Strep-Tag II (fragment): peptide that binds Strep-Tactin®, an engineered form of streptavidin
   4170..4193    +  CDS            FLAG: FLAG® epitope tag, followed by an enterokinase cleavage site
   4233..5711    +  CDS            TRIM5: TRIM5_HUMAN - Also known as RNF88. Experimental evidence at protein level: Swiss-Prot protein existence level 1. Capsid-specific restriction factor that prevents infection from non-host-adapted retroviruses. Blocks viral replication early in the life cycle, after viral entry but before reverse transcription. In addition to acting as a capsid-specific restriction factor, also acts as a pattern recognition receptor that activates innate immune signaling in response to the retroviral capsid lattice. Binding to the viral capsid triggers its E3 ubiquitin ligase activity, and in concert with the het
   5825..5908    +  CDS            large T antigen (fragment): large T antigen from SV40 (simian virus 40)
   5931..6065    +  polyA_signal   SV40 poly(A) signal: SV40 polyadenylation signal
   6094..6259    -  mobile_element Tn7L: mini-Tn7 element (left end of the Tn7 transposon) Tn7
   6422..6438    +  CDS            lacZα (fragment): LacZα fragment of β-galactosidase; lacZ fragment
>Addgene plasmid #79034 | pFastBac1-OSF-TRIM5alpha(human) | depositor full sequence | sequence record 147875 | pFastBac1-OSF-TRIM5alpha(human)
G
[124 nt withheld, positions 2-125]
C
[91 nt withheld, positions 127-217]
A
[49 nt withheld, positions 219-267]
CCTTTGACGTTGGAGTCCACGTTCTTT
[37 nt withheld, positions 295-331]
ACCCTATCTCGGTCTATTCTTTTGATTTATAAGGGATTTTGCCGATTTCGGCCTATTGGTTAAAAAATGA
GCTGATTTAACAAAAATTTAACGCGAATTTTAACAAAATATTAACGTTTACAATTTCAGGTGGCACTTTT
CGGGGAAATGTGCGCGGAACCCCTATTTGTTTATTTTTCTAAATACATTCAAATATGTATCCGCTCATGA
GACAATAACCCTGATAAATGCTTCAATAATATTGAAAAAGGAAGAGTATGAGTATTCAACATTTCCGTGT
CGCCCTTATTCCCTTTTTTGCGGCATTTTGCCTTCCTGTTTTTGCTCACCCAGAAACGCTGGTGAAAGTA
AAAGATGCTGAAGATCAGTTGGGTGCACGAGTGGGTTACATCGAACTGGATCTCAACAGCGGTAAGATCC
TTGAGAGTTTTCGCCCCGAAGAACGTTTTCCAATGATGAGCACTTTTAAAGTTCTGCTATGTGGCGCGGT
ATTATCCCGTATTGACGCCGGGCAAGAGCAACTCGGTCGCCGCATACACTATTCTCAGAATGACTTGGTT
GAGTACTCACCAGTCACAGAAAAGCATCTTACGGATGGCATGACAGTAAGAGAATTATGCAGTGCTGCCA
TAACCATGAGTGATAACACTGCGGCCAACTTACTTCTGACAACGATCGGAGGACCGAAGGAGCTAACCGC
TTTTTTGCACAACATGGGGGATCATGTAACTCGCCTTGATCGTTGGGAACCGGAGCTGAATGAAGCCATA
CCAAACGACGAGCGTGACACCACGATGCCTGTAGCAATGGCAACAACGTTGCGCAAACTATTAACTGGCG
AACTACTTACTCTAGCTTCCCGGCAACAATTAATAGACTGGATGGAGGCGGATAAAGTTGCAGGACCACT
TCTGCGCTCGGCCCTTCCGGCTGGCTGGTTTATTGCTGATAAATCTGGAGCCGGTGAGCGTGGGTCTCGC
GGTATCATTGCAGCACTGGGGCCAGATGGTAAGCCCTCCCGTATCGTAGTTATCTACACGACGGGGAGTC
AGGCAACTATGGATGAACGAAATAGACAGATCGCTGAGATAGGTGCCTCACTGATTAAGCATTGGTAACT
GTCAGACCAAGTTTACTCATATATACTTTAGATTGATTTAAAACTTCATTTTTAATTTAAAAGGATCTAG
GTGAAGATCCTTTTTGATAATCTCATGACCAAAATCCCTTAACGTGAGTTTTCGTTCCACTGAGCGTCAG
ACCCCGTAGAAAAGATCAAAGGATCTTCTTGAGATCCTTTTTTTCTGCGCGTAATCTGCTGCTTGCAAAC
AAAAAAACCACCGCTACCAGCGGTGGTTTGTTTGCCGGATCAAGAGCTACCAACTCTTTTTCCGAAGGTA
ACTGGCTTCAGCAGAGCGCAGATACCAAATACTGTCCTTCTAGTGTAGCCGTAGTTAGGCCACCACTTCA
AGAACTCTGTAGCACCGCCTACATACCTCGCTCTGCTAATCCTGTTACCAGTGGCTGCTGCCAGTGGCGA
TAAGTCGTGTCTTACCGGGTTGGACTCAAGACGATAGTTACCGGATAAGGCGCAGCGGTCGGGCTGAACG
GGGGGTTCGTGCACACAGCCCAGCTTGGAGCGAACGACCTACACCGAACTGAGATACCTACAGCGTGAGC
ATTGAGAAAGCGCCACGCTTCCCGAAGGGAGAAAGGCGGACAGGTATCCGGTAAGCGGCAGGGTCGGAAC
AGGAGAGCGCACGAGGGAGCTTCCAGGGGGAAACGCCTGGTATCTTTATAGTCCTGTCGGGTTTCGCCAC
CTCTGACTTGAGCGTCGATTTTTGTGATGCTCGTCAGGGGGGCGGAGCCTATGGAAAAACGCCAGCAACG
CGGCCTTTTTACGGTTCCTGGCCTTTTGCTGGCCTTTTGCTCACATGTTCTTTCCTGCGTTATCCCCTGA
TTCTGTGGATAACCGTATTACCGCCTTTGAGTGAGCTGATACCGCTCGCCGCAGCCGAACGACCGAGCGC
AGCGAGTCAGTGAGCGAGGAAGCGGAAGAGCGCCTGATGCGGTATTTTCTCCTTACGCATCTGTGCGGTA
TTTCACACCGCAGACCAGCCGCGTAACCTGGCAAAATCGGTTACGGTTGAGTAATAAATGGATGCCCTGC
GTAAGCGGGTGTGGGCGGACAATAAAGTCTTAAACTGAACAAAATAGATCTAAACTATGACAATAAAGTC
TTAAACTAGACAGAATAGTTGTAAACTGAAATCAGTCCAGTTATGCTGTGAAAAAGCATACTGGACTTTT
GTTATGGCTAAAGCAAACTCTTCATTTTCTGAAGTGCAAATTGCCCGTCGTATTAAAGAGGGGCGTGGCC
AAGGGCATGGTAAAGACTATATTCGCGGCGTTGTGACAATTTACCGAACAACTCCGCGGCCGGGAAGCCG
ATCTCGGCTTGAACGAATTGTTAGGTGGCGGTACTTGGGTCGATATCAAAGTGCATCACTTCTTCCCGTA
TGCCCAACTTTGTATAGAGAGCCACTGCGGGATCGTCACCGTAATCTGCTTGCACGTAGATCACATAAGC
ACCAAGCGCGTTGGCCTCATGCTTGAGGAGATTGATGAGCGCGGTGGCAATGCCCTGCCTCCGGTGCTCG
CCGGAGACTGCGAGATCATAGATATAGATCTCACTACGCGGCTGCTCAAACCTGGGCAGAACGTAAGCCG
CGAGAGCGCCAACAACCGCTTCTTGGTCGAAGGCAGCAAGCGCGATGAATGTCTTACTACGGAGCAAGTT
CCCGAGGTAATCGGAGTCCGGCTGATGTTGGGAGTAGGTGGCTACGTCTCCGAACTCACGACCGAAAAGA
TCAAGAGCAGCCCGCATGGATTTGACTTGGTCAGGGCCGAGCCTACATGTGCGAATGATGCCCATACTTG
AGCCACCTAACTTTGTTTTAGGGCGACTGCCCTGCTGCGTAACATCGTTGCTGCTGCGTAACATCGTTGC
TGCTCCATAACATCAAACATCGACCCACGGCGTAACGCGCTTGCTGCTTGGATGCCCGAGGCATAGACTG
TACAAAAAAACAGTCATAACAAGCCATGAAAACCGCCACTGCGCCGTTACCACCGCTGCGTTCGGTCAAG
GTTCTGGACCAGTTGCGTGAGCGCATACGCTACTTGCATTACAGTTTACGAACCGAACAGGCTTATGTCA
ACTGGGTTCGTGCCTTCATCCGTTTCCACGGTGTGCGTCACCCGGCAACCTTGGGCAGCAGCGAAGTCGA
GGCATTTCTGTCCTGGCTGGCGAACGAGCGCAAGGTTTCGGTCTCCACGCATCGTCAGGCATTGGCGGCC
TTGCTGTTCTTCTACGGCAAGGTGCTGTGCACGGATCTGCCCTGGCTTCAGGAGATCGGAAGACCTCGGC
CGTCGCGGCGCTTGCCGGTGGTGCTGACCCCGGATGAAGTGGTTCGCATCCTCGGTTTTCTGGAAGGCGA
GCATCGTTTGTTCGCCCAGGACTCTAGCTATAGTTCTAGTGGTTGGCTACGTATACTCCGGAATATTAAT
AGATCATGGAGATAATTAAAATGATAACCATCTCGCAAATAAATAAGTATTTTACTGTTTTCGTAACAGT
TTTGTAATAAAAAAACCTATAAATATTCCGGATTATTCATACCGTCCCACCATCGGGCGCGGATCCCGGT
CCGAAGCGCGCGGAATTCAAAGGGCCACCATGGCTAGCTGGAGCCACCCGCAGTTCGAGAAAGGTGGAGG
TGCCCGAGGTGGATCGGGAGGTGGATCGTGGAGCCACCCGCAGTTCGAAAAAGGATTCGATTACAAGGAT
GACGATGACAAGGGTACAAGATCTCCGCTGGAAGTCCTGTTCCAGGGCCCCATGGCTTCTGGAATCCTGG
TTAATGTAAAGGAGGAGGTGACCTGCCCCATCTGCCTGGAACTCCTGACACAACCCCTGAGCCTGGACTG
CGGCCACAGCTTCTGCCAAGCATGCCTCACTGCAAACCACAAGAAGTCCATGCTAGACAAAGGAGAGAGT
AGCTGCCCTGTGTGCCGGATCAGTTACCAGCCTGAGAACATACGGCCTAATCGGCATGTAGCCAACATAG
TGGAGAAGCTCAGGGAGGTCAAGTTGAGCCCAGAGGGGCAGAAAGTTGATCATTGTGCACGCCATGGAGA
GAAACTTCTACTCTTCTGTCAGGAGGACGGGAAGGTCATTTGCTGGCTTTGTGAGCGGTCTCAGGAGCAC
CGTGGTCACCACACGTTCCTCACAGAGGAGGTTGCCCGGGAGTACCAAGTGAAGCTCCAGGCAGCTCTGG
AGATGCTGAGGCAGAAGCAGCAGGAAGCTGAAGAGTTAGAAGCTGACATCAGAGAAGAGAAAGCTTCCTG
GAAGACTCAAATACAGTATGACAAAACCAACGTCTTGGCAGATTTTGAGCAACTGAGAGACATCCTGGAC
TGGGAGGAGAGCAATGAGCTGCAAAACCTGGAGAAGGAGGAGGAAGACATTCTGAAAAGCCTTACGAACT
CTGAAACTGAGATGGTGCAGCAGACCCAGTCCCTGAGAGAGCTCATCTCAGATCTGGAGCATCGGCTGCA
GGGGTCAGTGATGGAGCTGCTTCAGGGTGTGGATGGCGTCATAAAAAGGACGGAGAACGTGACCTTGAAG
AAGCCAGAAACTTTTCCAAAAAATCAAAGGAGAGTGTTTCGAGCTCCTGATCTGAAAGGAATGCTAGAAG
TGTTTAGAGAGCTGACAGATGTCCGACGCTACTGGGTTGATGTGACAGTGGCTCCAAACAACATTTCATG
TGCTGTCATTTCTGAAGATAAGAGACAAGTGAGCTCTCCGAAACCACAGATAATATATGGGGCACGAGGG
ACAAGATACCAGACATTTGTGAATTTCAATTATTGTACTGGCATCCTGGGCTCTCAAAGTATCACATCAG
GGAAACATTACTGGGAGGTAGACGTGTCCAAGAAAACTGCTTGGATCCTGGGGGTATGTGCTGGCTTCCA
ACCTGATGCAATGTGTAATATTGAAAAAAATGAAAATTATCAACCTAAATACGGCTACTGGGTTATAGGG
TTAGAGGAAGGAGTTAAATGTAGTGCTTTCCAGGATAGTTCCTTCCATACTCCTTCTGTTCCTTTCATTG
TGCCCCTCTCTGTGATTATTTGTCCTGATCGTGTTGGAGTTTTCCTAGACTATGAGGCTTGCACTGTCTC
ATTCTTCAATATCACAAACCATGGATTTCTCATCTATAAGTTTTCTCACTGTTCTTTTTCTCAGCCTGTA
TTTCCATATTTAAATCCTAGAAAATGTGGAGTCCCCATGACTCTGTGCTCACCAAGCTCTTGAGGGGACC
CAGCTTTCCCTACGTCGACGAGCTCACTAGTCGCGGCCGCTTTCGAATCTAGAGCCTGCAGTCTCGAGGC
ATGCGGTACCAAGCTTGTCGAGAAGTACTAGAGGATCATAATCAGCCATACCACATTTGTAGAGGTTTTA
CTTGCTTTAAAAAACCTCCCACACCTCCCCCTGAACCTGAAACATAAAATGAATGCAATTGTTGTTGTTA
ACTTGTTTATTGCAGCTTATAATGGTTACAAATAAAGCAATAGCATCACAAATTTCACAAATAAAGCATT
TTTTTCACTGCATTCTAGTTGTGGTTTGTCCAAACTCATCAATGTATCTTATCATGTCTGGATCTGATCA
CTGCTTGAGCCTAGGAGATCCGAACCAGATAAGTGAAATCTAGTTCCAAACTATTTTGTCATTTTTAATT
TTCGTATTAGCTTACGACGCTACACCCAGTTCCCATCTATTTTGTCACTCTTCCCTAAATAATCCTTAAA
AACTCCATTTCCACCCCTCCCAGTTCCCAACTATTTTGTCCGCCCACAGCGGGGCATTTTTCTTCCTGTT
ATGTTTTTAATCAAACATCCTGCCAACTCCATGTGACAAACCGTCATCTTCGGCTACTTTTTCTCTGTCA
CAGAATGAAAATTTTTCTGTCATCTCTTCGTTATTAATGTTTGTAATTGACTGAATATCAACGCTTATTT
GCAGCCTGAATGGCGAATGG
