>Addgene plasmid #79034 | pFastBac1-OSF-TRIM5alpha(human) | addgene partial sequence | sequence record 151494 | fBac-1 5'-tattcataccgtcccacca-3'
CTAGCTGGAGCCACCCGCAGTTCGAGAAAGGTGGAGGTGCCCGAGGTGGATCGGGAGGTGGATCGTGGAG
CCACCCGCAGTTCGAAAAAGGATTCGATTACAAGGATGACGATGACAAGGGTACAAGATCTCCGCTGGAA
GTCCTGTTCCAGGGCCCCATGGCTTCTGGAATCCTGGTTAATGTAAAGGAGGAGGTGACCTGCCCCATCT
GCCTGGAACTCCTGACACAACCCCTGAGCCTGGACTGCGGCCACAGCTTCTGCCAAGCATGCCTCACTGC
AAACCACAAGAAGTCCATGCTAGACAAAGGAGAGAGTAGCTGCCCTGTGTGCCGGATCAGTTACCAGCCT
GAGAACATACGGCCTAATCGGCATGTAGCCAACATAGTGGAGAAGCTCAGGGAGGTCAAGTTGAGCCCAG
AGGGGCAGAAAGTTGATCATTGTGCACGCCATGGAGAGAAACTTCTACTCTTCTGTCAGGAGGACGGGAA
GGTCATTTGCTGGCTTTGTGAGCGGTCTCAGGAGCACCGTGGTCACCACACGTTCCTCACAGAGGAGGTT
GCCCGGGAGTACCAAGTGAAGCTCCAGGCAGCTCTGGAGATGCTGAGGCAGAAGCAGCAGGAAGCTGAAG
AGTTAGAAGCTGACATCAGAGAAGAGAAAGCTTCCTGGAAGACTCAAATACAGTATGACAAAACCAACGT
CTTGGCAGATTTTGAGCAACTGAGAGACATCCTGGACTGG
