>Addgene plasmid #79034 | pFastBac1-OSF-TRIM5alpha(human) | addgene partial sequence | sequence record 151495 | fBac-2 5'-gggaggttttttaaagcaagtaaa-3'
CTGATTATGATCCTCTAGTACTTCTCGACAAGCTTGGTACCGCATGCCTCGAGACTGCAGGCTCTAGATT
CGAAAGCGGCCGCGACTAGTGAGCTCGTCGACGTAGGGAAAGCTGGGTCCCCTCAAGAGCTTGGTGAGCA
CAGAGTCATGGGGACTCCACATTTTCTAGGATTTAAATATGGAAATACAGGCTGAGAAAAAGAACAGTGA
GAAAACTTATAGATGAGAAATCCATGGTTTGTGATATTGAAGAATGAGACAGTGCAAGCCTCATAGTCTA
GGAAAACTCCAACACGATCAGGACAAATAATCACAGAGAGGGGCACAATGAAAGGAACAGAAGGAGTATG
GAAGGAACTATCCTGGAAAGCACTACATTTAACTCCTTCCTCTAACCCTATAACCCAGTAGCCGTATTTA
GGTTGATAATTTTCATTTTTTTCAATATTACACATTGCATCAGGTTGGAAGCCAGCACATACCCCCAGGA
TCCAAGCAGTTTTCTTGGACACGTCTACCTCCCAGTAATGTTTCCCTGATGTGATACTTTGAGAGCCCAG
GATGCCAGTACAATAATTGAAATTCACAAATGTCTGGTATCTTGTCCCTCGTGCCCCATATATTATCTGT
GGTTTCGGAGAGCTCACTTGTCTCTTATCTTCAGAAATGACAGCACATGAAATGTTGTTTGGAGCCACTG
TCACATCAACCCAGTAGCGTCGGACATCTGTCAGCTCTCTAAACACTTCTAGCATTCCTTTCAGATCAGG
AGCTCGAAACACTCTCCTTTGATTTTTTGGAAAAGTTTCTGGCTTCTTCA
